>Addgene plasmid #139240 | pPD1152 pLink 2 | addgene full sequence | sequence record 325023 | Addgene NGS Result
GACGGATCGGGAGATCTCCCGATCCCCTATGGTGCACTCTCAGTACAATCTGCTCTGATGCCGCATAGTT
AAGCCAGTATCTGCTCCCTGCTTGTGTGTTGGAGGTCGCTGAGTAGTGCGCGAGCAAAATTTAAGCTACA
ACAAGGCAAGGCTTGACCGACAATTGGAAGACAAACTAGAGGATGCACATGTGACCGAGGGATTGTCTTC
GCATGCTGGGGATGCGGTGGGCTCTATGGCTTCTGAGGCGGAAAGAACCAGCTGGGGCTCTAGGGGGTAT
CCCC
[124 nt withheld, positions 285-408]
C
[91 nt withheld, positions 410-500]
A
[49 nt withheld, positions 502-550]
CCTTTGACGTTGGAGTCCACGTTCTTT
[37 nt withheld, positions 578-614]
ACCCTATCTCGGTCTATTCTTTTGATTTATAAGGGATTTTGCCGATTTCGGCCTATTGGTTAAAAAATGA
GCTGATTTAACAAAAATTTAACGCGAATTAATTCTGTGGAATGTGTGTCAGTTAGGCTCAATTAGTCAGC
AACCATAGTCCCGCCCCTAACTCCGCCCATCCCGCCCCTAACTCCGCCCAGTTCCGCCCATTCTCCGCCC
CATGGCTGACTAATTTTTTTTATTTATGCAGAGGCCGAGGCCGCCTCTGCCTCTGAGCTATTCCAGAAGT
AGTGAGGAGGCTTTTTTGGAGGCCTAGGCTTTTGCAAAAAGCTCCCGGGAGCTTGTATATCCATTTTCGG
AGGTTGGGCTTCGGAATCGTTTTCCGGGACGCCGGCTGGATGATCCTCCAGCGCGGGGATCTCATGCTGG
AGTTCTTCGCCCACCCCAACTTGTTTATTGCAGCTTATAATGGTTACAAATAAAGCAATAGCATCACAAA
TTTCACAAATAAAGCATTTTTTTCACTGCATTCTAGTTGTGGTTTGTCCAAACTCATCAATGTATCTTAT
CATGTCTGTATACCGTCGACCTCTAGCTAGAGCTTGGCGTAATCATGGTCATAGCTGTTTCCTGTGTGAA
ATTGTTATCCGCTCACAATTCCACACAACATACGAGCCGGAAGCATAAAGTGTAAAGCCTGGGGTGCCTA
ATGAGTGAGCTAACTCACATTAATTGCGTTGCGCTCACTGCCCGCTTTCCAGTCGGGAAACCTGTCGTGC
CAGCTGCATTAATGAATCGGCCAACGCGCGGGGAGAGGCGGTTTGCGTATTGGGCGCTCTTCCGCTTCCT
CGCTCACTGACTCGCTGCGCTCGGTCGTTCGGCTGCGGCGAGCGGTATCAGCTCACTCAAAGGCGGTAAT
ACGGTTATCCACAGAATCAGGGGATAACGCAGGAAAGAACATGTGAGCAAAAGGCCAGCAAAAGGCCAGG
AACCGTAAAAAGGCCGCGTTGCTGGCGTTTTTCCATAGGCTCCGCCCCCCTGACGAGCATCACAAAAATC
GACGCTCAAGTCAGAGGTGGCGAAACCCGACAGGACTATAAAGATACCAGGCGTTTCCCCCTGGAAGCTC
CCTCGTGCGCTCTCCTGTTCCGACCCTGCCGCTTACCGGATACCTGTCCGCCTTTCTCCCTTCGGGAAGC
GTGGCGCTTTCTCATAGCTCACGCTGTAGGTATCTCAGTTCGGTGTAGGTCGTTCGCTCCAAGCTGGGCT
GTGTGCACGAACCCCCCGTTCAGCCCGACCGCTGCGCCTTATCCGGTAACTATCGTCTTGAGTCCAACCC
GGTAAGACACGACTTATCGCCACTGGCAGCAGCCACTGGTAACAGGATTAGCAGAGCGAGGTATGTAGGC
GGTGCTACAGAGTTCTTGAAGTGGTGGCCTAACTACGGCTACACTAGAAGAACAGTATTTGGTATCTGCG
CTCTGCTGAAGCCAGTTACCTTCGGAAAAAGAGTTGGTAGCTCTTGATCCGGCAAACAAACCACCGCTGG
TAGCGGTGGTTTTTTTGTTTGCAAGCAGCAGATTACGCGCAGAAAAAAAGGATCTCAAGAAGATCCTTTG
ATCTTTTCTACGGGGTCTGACGCTCAGTGGAACGAAAACTCACGTTAAGGGATTTTGGTCATGAGATTAT
CAAAAAGGATCTTCACCTAGATCCTTTTAAATTAAAAATGAAGTTTTAAATCAATCTAAAGTATATATGA
GTAAACTTGGTCTGACAGTTACCAATGCTTAATCAGTGAGGCACCTATCTCAGCGATCTGTCTATTTCGT
TCATCCATAGTTGCCTGACTCCCCGTCGTGTAGATAACTACGATACGGGAGGGCTTACCATCTGGCCCCA
GTGCTGCAATGATACCGCGAGATCCACGCTCACCGGCTCCAGATTTATCAGCAATAAACCAGCCAGCCGG
AAGGGCCGAGCGCAGAAGTGGTCCTGCAACTTTATCCGCCTCCATCCAGTCTATTAATTGTTGCCGGGAA
GCTAGAGTAAGTAGTTCGCCAGTTAATAGTTTGCGCAACGTTGTTGCCATTGCTACAGGCATCGTGGTGT
CACGCTCGTCGTTTGGTATGGCTTCATTCAGCTCCGGTTCCCAACGATCAAGGCGAGTTACATGATCCCC
CATGTTGTGCAAAAAAGCGGTTAGCTCCTTCGGTCCTCCGATCGTTGTCAGAAGTAAGTTGGCCGCAGTG
TTATCACTCATGGTTATGGCAGCACTGCATAATTCTCTTACTGTCATGCCATCCGTAAGATGCTTTTCTG
TGACTGGTGAGTACTCAACCAAGTCATTCTGAGAATAGTGTATGCGGCGACCGAGTTGCTCTTGCCCGGC
GTCAATACGGGATAATACCGCGCCACATAGCAGAACTTTAAAAGTGCTCATCATTGGAAAACGTTCTTCG
GGGCGAAAACTCTCAAGGATCTTACCGCTGTTGAGATCCAGTTCGATGTAACCCACTCGTGCACCCAACT
GATCTTCAGCATCTTTTACTTTCACCAGCGTTTCTGGGTGAGCAAAAACAGGAAGGCAAAATGCCGCAAA
AAAGGGAATAAGGGCGACACGGAAATGTTGAATACTCATACTCTTCCTTTTTCAATATTATTGAAGCATT
TATCAGGGTTATTGTCTCATGAGCGGATACATATTTGAATGTATTTAGAAAAATAAACAAATAGGGGTTC
CGCGCACATTTCCCCGAAAAGTGCCACCTGACGTC
Features (pLannotate 1.2.2; 15 found; start..end, strand, type, name):
     28..80      -  misc_feature   bom (fragment): basis of mobility region from pBR322
    211..239     +  polyA_signal   bGH poly(A) signal (fragment): bovine growth hormone polyadenylation signal
    243..264     +  promoter       SV40 promoter (fragment): SV40 enhancer and early promoter
    285..713     +  rep_origin     f1 ori (sequence partly withheld): f1 bacteriophage origin of replication; arrow indicates direction of (+) strand synthesis
    718..740     +  promoter       SV40 promoter (fragment): SV40 enhancer and early promoter
    741..932     +  promoter       SV40 promoter: SV40 early promoter
    959..1057    +  CDS            ble (fragment): BLE_KLEPN - Experimental evidence at protein level: Swiss-Prot protein existence level 1. Binding protein with a strong affinity to the bleomycin family of antibiotics. Binds to CL990; an antimitotic-antibiotic compound. From Klebsiella pneumoniae.
   1052..1173    +  polyA_signal   SV40 poly(A) signal: SV40 polyadenylation signal
   1246..1262    -  protein_bind   lac operator: The lac repressor binds to the lac operator to inhibit transcription in E. coli. This inhibition can be relieved by adding lactose or isopropyl-β-D-thiogalactopyranoside (IPTG). lac repressor encoded by lacI
   1270..1300    -  promoter       lac promoter: promoter for the E. coli lac operon
   1315..1336    -  protein_bind   CAP binding site: CAP binding activates transcription in the presence of cAMP. E. coli catabolite activator protein
   1349..1441    -  CDS            lacI (fragment): lac repressor; lacI; The lac repressor binds to the lac operator to inhibit transcription in E. coli. This inhibition can be relieved by adding lactose or isopropyl-β-D-thiogalactopyranoside (IPTG).
   1624..2212    -  rep_origin     ori: high-copy-number ColE1/pMB1/pBR322/pUC origin of replication
   2383..3243    -  CDS            AmpR: β-lactamase; bla; confers resistance to ampicillin, carbenicillin, and related antibiotics
   3244..3348    -  promoter       AmpR promoter: bla
