[The description below was written by a language model from this plasmid's Addgene catalogue record and pLannotate feature annotations shown in this document.]
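Description:
pPD1152 pLink 2 is a small (about 3.4 kb) synthetic-biology part vector built on the pPD005 pcDNA Golden Gate backbone, a pcDNA-derived plasmid adapted for Golden Gate assembly. It carries a synthetic insert called Linker2, flanked on both sides by BpiI sites that were retained after cloning. BpiI is a type IIS enzyme that cuts outside its recognition sequence, so the linker can presumably be released with defined overhangs in a one-pot assembly reaction. The stated purpose is to supply the linker for genetic circuits composed of two transcription units (TUs). This suggests it belongs to a series of linker plasmids, each matched to a particular number of TUs in a hierarchical assembly scheme, but the record does not describe the linker's sequence, its overhangs or the destination vector.

The plasmid is maintained in E. coli through a high-copy ColE1/pUC-type origin and is selected with ampicillin via the β-lactamase gene and its native promoter. The automated annotation does not identify the linker itself, as expected for a short synthetic element. It detects mainly backbone remnants: an f1 phage origin, an SV40 early promoter followed by only a short fragment of a bleomycin-family resistance gene and an SV40 polyadenylation signal, small fragments of the bGH polyadenylation signal and the bom region, and a lac promoter/operator with a CAP binding site and a lacI fragment. No intact mammalian expression cassette or functional mammalian selection marker is annotated. This fits its role as a bacterial holding vector that donates a part, rather than a construct intended for direct expression in cells.
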