Addgene plasmid #139240: pPD1152 pLink 2
Purpose: Vector that holds the linker for circuits with 2 TUs
Depositing lab: Joshua Leonard. Depositing organization: Northwestern University.
Backbone
  Vector backbone: pPD005 pcDNA Golden Gate
  Vector type: Synthetic Biology
Growth in bacteria
  Bacterial resistance: Ampicillin, 100 μg/mL
  Growth temperature: 37°C
  Growth strain: DH5alpha
  Copy number: High Copy
Gene/Insert
  Gene/Insert name: Linker2
  Species: Synthetic
  Cloning method: Restriction Enzyme; 5′ cloning site BpiI (not destroyed); 3′ cloning site BpiI (not destroyed)
Terms and licenses: Academic/Nonprofit Terms; Industry Terms: Not Available to Industry
Depositor comments: Leonard Lab plasmid reference number: L1561
How to cite: pPD1152 pLink 2 was a gift from Joshua Leonard (Addgene plasmid # 139240 ; http://n2t.net/addgene:139240 ; RRID:Addgene_139240)
