>Addgene plasmid #139240 | pPD1152 pLink 2 | depositor partial sequence | sequence record 269320 | Linker2
ACTAGAGGATGCACATGTGACCGAGGGA
